>Addgene plasmid #132509 | pRNF219-donor | depositor full sequence | sequence record 254467 | Full Sequence
GACCTGCAGGCATGCAAGCTTGGCGTAATCATGGTCATAGCTGTTTCCTGTGTGAAATTGTTATCCGCTC
ACAATTCCACACAACATACGAGCCGGAAGCATAAAGTGTAAAGCCTGGGGTGCCTAATGAGTGAGCTAAC
TCACATTAATTGCGTTGCGCTCACTGCCCGCTTTCCAGTCGGGAAACCTGTCGTGCCAGCTGCATTAATG
AATCGGCCAACGCGCGGGGAGAGGCGGTTTGCGTATTGGGCGCTCTTCCGCTTCCTCGCTCACTGACTCG
CTGCGCTCGGTCGTTCGGCTGCGGCGAGCGGTATCAGCTCACTCAAAGGCGGTAATACGGTTATCCACAG
AATCAGGGGATAACGCAGGAAAGAACATGTGAGCAAAAGGCCAGCAAAAGGCCAGGAACCGTAAAAAGGC
CGCGTTGCTGGCGTTTTTCCATAGGCTCCGCCCCCCTGACGAGCATCACAAAAATCGACGCTCAAGTCAG
AGGTGGCGAAACCCGACAGGACTATAAAGATACCAGGCGTTTCCCCCTGGAAGCTCCCTCGTGCGCTCTC
CTGTTCCGACCCTGCCGCTTACCGGATACCTGTCCGCCTTTCTCCCTTCGGGAAGCGTGGCGCTTTCTCA
TAGCTCACGCTGTAGGTATCTCAGTTCGGTGTAGGTCGTTCGCTCCAAGCTGGGCTGTGTGCACGAACCC
CCCGTTCAGCCCGACCGCTGCGCCTTATCCGGTAACTATCGTCTTGAGTCCAACCCGGTAAGACACGACT
TATCGCCACTGGCAGCAGCCACTGGTAACAGGATTAGCAGAGCGAGGTATGTAGGCGGTGCTACAGAGTT
CTTGAAGTGGTGGCCTAACTACGGCTACACTAGAAGGACAGTATTTGGTATCTGCGCTCTGCTGAAGCCA
GTTACCTTCGGAAAAAGAGTTGGTAGCTCTTGATCCGGCAAACAAACCACCGCTGGTAGCGGTGGTTTTT
TTGTTTGCAAGCAGCAGATTACGCGCAGAAAAAAAGGATCTCAAGAAGATCCTTTGATCTTTTCTACGGG
GTCTGACGCTCAGTGGAACGAAAACTCACGTTAAGGGATTTTGGTCATGAGATTATCAAAAAGGATCTTC
ACCTAGATCCTTTTAAATTAAAAATGAAGTTTTAAATCAATCTAAAGTATATATGAGTAAACTTGGTCTG
ACAGTTACCAATGCTTAATCAGTGAGGCACCTATCTCAGCGATCTGTCTATTTCGTTCATCCATAGTTGC
CTGACTCCCCGTCGTGTAGATAACTACGATACGGGAGGGCTTACCATCTGGCCCCAGTGCTGCAATGATA
CCGCGAGACCCACGCTCACCGGCTCCAGATTTATCAGCAATAAACCAGCCAGCCGGAAGGGCCGAGCGCA
GAAGTGGTCCTGCAACTTTATCCGCCTCCATCCAGTCTATTAATTGTTGCCGGGAAGCTAGAGTAAGTAG
TTCGCCAGTTAATAGTTTGCGCAACGTTGTTGCCATTGCTACAGGCATCGTGGTGTCACGCTCGTCGTTT
GGTATGGCTTCATTCAGCTCCGGTTCCCAACGATCAAGGCGAGTTACATGATCCCCCATGTTGTGCAAAA
AAGCGGTTAGCTCCTTCGGTCCTCCGATCGTTGTCAGAAGTAAGTTGGCCGCAGTGTTATCACTCATGGT
TATGGCAGCACTGCATAATTCTCTTACTGTCATGCCATCCGTAAGATGCTTTTCTGTGACTGGTGAGTAC
TCAACCAAGTCATTCTGAGAATAGTGTATGCGGCGACCGAGTTGCTCTTGCCCGGCGTCAATACGGGATA
ATACCGCGCCACATAGCAGAACTTTAAAAGTGCTCATCATTGGAAAACGTTCTTCGGGGCGAAAACTCTC
AAGGATCTTACCGCTGTTGAGATCCAGTTCGATGTAACCCACTCGTGCACCCAACTGATCTTCAGCATCT
TTTACTTTCACCAGCGTTTCTGGGTGAGCAAAAACAGGAAGGCAAAATGCCGCAAAAAAGGGAATAAGGG
CGACACGGAAATGTTGAATACTCATACTCTTCCTTTTTCAATATTATTGAAGCATTTATCAGGGTTATTG
TCTCATGAGCGGATACATATTTGAATGTATTTAGAAAAATAAACAAATAGGGGTTCCGCGCACATTTCCC
CGAAAAGTGCCACCTGACGTCTAAGAAACCATTATTATCATGACATTAACCTATAAAAATAGGCGTATCA
CGAGGCCCTTTCGTCTCGCGCGTTTCGGTGATGACGGTGAAAACCTCTGACACATGCAGCTCCCGGAGAC
GGTCACAGCTTGTCTGTAAGCGGATGCCGGGAGCAGACAAGCCCGTCAGGGCGCGTCAGCGGGTGTTGGC
GGGTGTCGGGGCTGGCTTAACTATGCGGCATCAGAGCAGATTGTACTGAGAGTGCACCATATGCGGTGTG
AAATACCGCACAGATGCGTAAGGAGAAAATACCGCATCAGGCGCCATTCGCCATTCAGGCTGCGCAACTG
TTGGGAAGGGCGATCGGTGCGGGCCTCTTCGCTATTACGCCAGCTGGCGAAAGGGGGATGTGCTGCAAGG
CGATTAAGTTGGGTAACGCCAGGGTTTTCCCAGTCACGACGTTGTAAAACGACGGCCAGTGAATTCGAGC
TCGGTACCCGGATACTTATTTGGAAAGAGAATGGGGGAATAAACCAAGTGACTGTGTACCCTACAAAGAT
GAAGAACTTTATGATCTTCCAGCTCCTTGTACTCCTTTGTCCCTTAGTTGCCTTCAGCTCAGTACTCCAG
AAAATAGAGAGAGCTCTGTGGTCCAAGCAGGAGGTTCCAAAAAGCACTCAAACCATCTCAGAAAATTGGT
GTTTGATGATTTTTGTGATTCTTCAAATGTTTCTAATAAAGATTCTTCAGAAGATGATATAAGTAGAAGT
GAAAATGAAAAGAAATCAGAATGTTTTTCTTCCCCAAAGACAGGATTTTGGGACTGTTGTTCCACAAGCT
ATGCCCAAAACTTAGATTTTGAAAGTTCAGAGGGGAACACGATAGCAAATTCTGTTGGAGAAATATCTTC
AAAATTGAGTGAGAAATCAGGCTTATGTTTATCCAAAAGGTTGAATTCTATTCGCTCTTTTGAAATGAAC
CGGACAAGAACATCCAGTGAAGCATCGATGGATGCTGCTTACCTTGACAAAATCTCTGAGTTGGATTCAA
TGATGTCAGAGTCAGACAACAGCAAGAGCCCTTGTAATAACGGTTTTAAGTCACTGGATTTGGATGGGTT
ATCAAAGTCATCTCAAGGCAGTGAATTTCTTGAGGAACCTGATAAGTTGGAAGAAAAAACTGAGCTAAAC
CTTTCCAAAGGTTCTCTAACTAATGATCAGTTAGAAAATGGAAGTGAATGGAAACCCACTTCTTTTTTTC
TCCTCTCTCCATCTGACCAAGAAATGAATGAAGATTTTTCACTCCATTCCAGTTCTTGTCCAGTAACTAA
TGAAATCAAACCCCCAAGCTGCTTGTTTCAGACAGAGTTTTCCCAGGGCATTTTGTTAAGCAGTTCACAT
CGACTATTTGAAGATCAAAGATTTGGGTCATCTTTGTTTAAGATGTCCTCAGAGATGCACAGTCTTCATA
ACCACCTTCAGTCTCCTTGGTCTACTTCCTTTGTGCCTGAAAAGAGGAATAAAAATGTGAATCAATCAAC
AAAAAGAAAAATCCAGAGCAGCCTTTCCAGTGCCAGCCCATCAAAAGCAACTAAAAGTGGGATTCCAACT
ACTGCAAGCGAGAATCTTTATTTTCAGGGCGCCGCCAAATTCAAAGAAACCGCTGCTGCTAAATTCGAAC
GCCAGCACATGGACAGCGGAGGTGGAGGTTCGAGCGGTCCCTCGGGTTCGTCGAGCCTGGAAGTTCTGTT
CCAGGGGCCCCTGTCGTCGAGCGGTCCCTCGGGTTCGATGGTGAGCAAAGGCGAGGAGCTGTTCACCGGG
GTGGTGCCCATCCTGGTCGAGCTGGACGGCGACGTAAACGGCCACAAGTTCAGCGTGTCCGGCGAGGGCG
AGGGCGATGCCACCTACGGCAAGCTGACCCTGAAGTTCATCTGCACCACCGGCAAGCTGCCCGTGCCCTG
GCCCACCCTCGTGACCACCCTGACCTACGGCGTGCAGTGCTTCAGCCGCTACCCCGACCACATGAAGCAG
CACGACTTCTTCAAGTCCGCCATGCCCGAAGGCTACGTCCAGGAGCGCACCATCTTCTTCAAGGACGACG
GCAACTACAAGACCCGCGCCGAGGTGAAGTTCGAGGGCGACACCCTGGTGAACCGCATCGAGCTGAAGGG
CATCGACTTCAAGGAGGACGGCAACATCCTGGGGCACAAGCTGGAGTACAACTACAACAGCCACAACGTC
TATATCATGGCCGACAAGCAGAAGAACGGCATCAAGGTGAACTTCAAGATCCGCCACAACATCGAGGACG
GCAGCGTGCAGCTCGCCGACCACTACCAGCAGAACACCCCCATCGGCGACGGCCCCGTGCTGCTGCCCGA
CAACCACTACCTGAGCACCCAGTCCGCCCTGAGCAAAGACCCCAACGAGAAGCGCGATCACATGGTCCTT
AAGGAGTTCGTGACCGCCGCCGGGATCACTCTCGGCATGGACGAGCTGTACAAGTAATGATCTAGAGTCG
AGTTAATTAAGAATTCCGCCCCCCCCCCTCTCCCTCCCCCCCCCTAACGTTACTGGCCGAAGCCGCTTGG
AATAAGGCCGGTGTGCGTTTGTCTATATGTTATTTTCCACCATATTGCCGTCTTTTGGCAATGTGAGGGC
CCGGAAACCTGGCCCTGTCTTCTTGACGAGCATTCCTAGGGGTCTTTCCCCTCTCGCCAAAGGAATGCAG
GGTCTGTTGAATGTCGTGAAGGAAGCAGTTCCTCTGGAAGCTTCTTGAAGACAAACAACGTCTGTAGCGA
CCCTTTGCAGGCAGCGGAACCCCCCACCTGGCGACAGGTGCCTCTGCGGCCAAAAGCCACGTGTATAAGA
TACACCTGCAAAGGCGGCACAACCCCAGTGCCACGTTGTGAGTTGGATAGTTGTGGAAAGAGTCAAATGG
CTCTCCTCAAGCGTATTCAACAAGGGGCTGAAGGATGCCCAGAAGGTACCCCATTGTATGGGATCTGATC
TGGGGCCTCGGTGCACATGCTTTACATGTGTTTAGTCGAGGTTAAAAAAACGTCTAGGCCCCCCGAACCA
CGGGGACGTGGTTTTCCTTTGAAAAACACGATGATAATATGGCCACAACCTGTTACATTGCACAAGATAA
AAATATATCATCACGAACAGTAAAACTGTCTGCTTACATAAACAGTAATACAAGGGGTGTTATGGGATCG
GCCATTGAACAAGATGGATTGCACGCAGGTTCTCCGGCCGCTTGGGTGGAGAGGCTATTCGGCTATGACT
GGGCACAACAGACAATCGGCTGCTCTGATGCCGCCGTGTTCCGGCTGTCAGCGCAGGGGCGCCCGGTTCT
TTTTGTCAAGACCGACCTGTCCGGTGCCCTGAATGAACTGCAGGACGAGGCAGCGCGGCTATCGTGGCTG
GCCACGACGGGCGTTCCTTGCGCAGCTGTGCTCGACGTTGTCACTGAAGCGGGAAGGGACTGGCTGCTAT
TGGGCGAAGTGCCGGGGCAGGATCTCCTGTCATCTCACCTTGCTCCTGCCGAGAAAGTATCCATCATGGC
TGATGCAATGCGGCGGCTGCATACGCTTGATCCGGCTACCTGCCCATTCGACCACCAAGCGAAACATCGC
ATCGAGCGAGCACGTACTCGGATGGAAGCCGGTCTTGTCGATCAGGATGATCTGGACGAAGAGCATCAGG
GGCTCGCGCCAGCCGAACTGTTCGCCAGGCTCAAGGCGCGCATGCCCGACGGCGAGGATCTCGTCGTGAC
CCATGGCGATGCCTGCTTGCCGAATATCATGGTGGAAAATGGCCGCTTTTCTGGATTCATCGACTGTGGC
CGGCTGGGTGTGGCGGACCGCTATCAGGACATAGCGTTGGCTACCCGTGATATTGCTGAAGAGCTTGGCG
GCGAATGGGCTGACCGCTTCCTCGTGCTTTACGGTATCGCCGCTCCCGATTCGCAGCGCATCGCCTTCTA
TCGCCTTCTTGACGAGTTCTTCTGAGTCCTCATTAGAAAGGTGTCATTTGTGGTTTTGTCCTGAGAGAAA
TAGAAAAGTTGTTAAAGTTACCTTTTTTCCTCATAAAAGTTCTATACAAATTGGAATTGATAATCTTTAG
TCAAGTATCAAGTCAGGATGGTGGATTAACCTGTACCCAGAATACTTATTGTTCATTTTGAAAAGACTTT
GTTCTTTTCATTTTTATTTGGGAGTCTTTGTGACCAGAGAAGTTAGGGAGGAGGTTATTTTTGTGTTTTG
GGGTTGGTTGGTTGGTTGGTTTTGTTTTTGGTTTTGTTTTTTTACTGAATTTGATATGTATCTCGGTTGG
ATATACATTGTTTTTTTAAAAAATGTTATTTAACTGTTAGATACAGTGGCCTGTTGATAAGCCCCACTTG
TCTTCAGAACTTGGATTTCTTAAATAAAACTTTTAGTGTTGTCTATACACTGCTCAATAAGACACTTGAG
TTTAAGCTTTTCCCAGGGTGGAAATTATTTTACCTGTCCCTTTTTATTTATGTTTAGTGATGGCCTAGTT
TTTCTGCAGGGCCATGATGGAGAAATAGCACTCTAGCCTTAGTCCAATATTGATTTACTTTCTTTTTTTA
GGTTTTATGTATATGTTTGCATTTTTTAGCATTGTGTTTTGTCCAGTTTTGTGAAAATGTTCTGCTAGTA
TGAAAGAAAACATTTTCTATATGAAGACATTTGTTTTATGTTAGGTAGCTTACATTTTCTCCTCTGCGTG
TGTGTGTATGTGTGTAAAATCAGAAATTTAGCATACTATGGAAAGAAGGCATGGAGCACTTGGGTTTAGA
GGAACCTAAAACATCATAGCTTCATTGTTCCAGATGTAACAGGTTTGAAAGAGCTCATCGCCAAGTTCTT
GATCCACTTGCATTCCAGGGGAGTTTTCTTTTGAGTAGTATGTTTCTTGTTTGCATGTTCCTGTTCTTTG
TGGAAACTATGCATGGTAGCATTTTTGCTTGCTGTGTTTTCCATACTTAAGAAAAAGAGGTTTCAGTTGG
CTGATAGAATATCTTTTATGTAGGACAAAACTTTTCTGTGAAGAGTGTTGAGGGGGTGAAGATAGGTAAG
AGGTAAGCACAATTTT
Features (pLannotate 1.2.2; 17 found; start..end, strand, type, name):
      1..21      +  misc_feature   MCS (fragment): pUC18/19 multiple cloning site
     58..74      -  protein_bind   lac operator: The lac repressor binds to the lac operator to inhibit transcription in E. coli. This inhibition can be relieved by adding lactose or isopropyl-β-D-thiogalactopyranoside (IPTG). lac repressor encoded by lacI
     82..112     -  promoter       lac promoter: promoter for the E. coli lac operon
    127..148     -  protein_bind   CAP binding site: CAP binding activates transcription in the presence of cAMP. E. coli catabolite activator protein
    161..253     -  CDS            lacI (fragment): lac repressor; lacI; The lac repressor binds to the lac operator to inhibit transcription in E. coli. This inhibition can be relieved by adding lactose or isopropyl-β-D-thiogalactopyranoside (IPTG).
    436..1024    -  rep_origin     ori: high-copy-number ColE1/pMB1/pBR322/pUC origin of replication
   1195..2055    -  CDS            AmpR: β-lactamase; bla; confers resistance to ampicillin, carbenicillin, and related antibiotics
   2056..2160    -  promoter       AmpR promoter: bla
   2255..2290    +  CDS            rop (fragment): Rop protein, which maintains plasmids at low copy number; rop
   2392..2491    +  misc_feature   bom (fragment): basis of mobility region from pBR322
   2497..2654    -  CDS            lacZα (fragment): LacZα fragment of β-galactosidase; lacZ fragment
   2671..3768    +  CDS            OBI1 (fragment): OBI1_HUMAN - Also known as C13orf7, RNF219. Experimental evidence at protein level: Swiss-Prot protein existence level 1. E3 ubiquitin ligase essential for DNA replication origin activation during S phase (PubMed:31160578). Acts as a replication origin selector which selects the origins to be fired and catalyzes the multi-mono-ubiquitination of a subset of chromatin-bound ORC3 and ORC5 during S-phase (PubMed:31160578). From Homo sapiens (Human).
   3789..3809    +  CDS            capTEV™ (fragment): composite tag for in vivo biotinylation, TEV protease cleavage, and 6xHis tagging
   3823..3867    +  CDS            S-Tag: affinity and epitope tag derived from pancreatic ribonuclease A
   3958..4677    +  CDS            EGFP: the original enhanced GFP (Yang et al., 1996) mammalian codon-optimized
   4715..5300    +  misc_feature   IRES2: internal ribosome entry site (IRES) of the encephalomyocarditis virus (EMCV)
   5382..6185    +  CDS            NeoR/KanR: aminoglycoside phosphotransferase from Tn5; aph(3')-II (or nptII); confers resistance to neomycin, kanamycin, and G418 (Geneticin®)
