>Addgene plasmid #132509 | pRNF219-donor | addgene full sequence | sequence record 275643 | Addgene NGS Result
GACCTGCAGGCATGCAAGCTTGGCGTAATCATGGTCATAGCTGTTTCCTGTGTGAAATTGTTATCCGCTC
ACAATTCCACACAACATACGAGCCGGAAGCATAAAGTGTAAAGCCTGGGGTGCCTAATGAGTGAGCTAAC
TCACATTAATTGCGTTGCGCTCACTGCCCGCTTTCCAGTCGGGAAACCTGTCGTGCCAGCTGCATTAATG
AATCGGCCAACGCGCGGGGAGAGGCGGTTTGCGTATTGGGCGCTCTTCCGCTTCCTCGCTCACTGACTCG
CTGCGCTCGGTCGTTCGGCTGCGGCGAGCGGTATCAGCTCACTCAAAGGCGGTAATACGGTTATCCACAG
AATCAGGGGATAACGCAGGAAAGAACATGTGAGCAAAAGGCCAGCAAAAGGCCAGGAACCGTAAAAAGGC
CGCGTTGCTGGCGTTTTTCCATAGGCTCCGCCCCCCTGACGAGCATCACAAAAATCGACGCTCAAGTCAG
AGGTGGCGAAACCCGACAGGACTATAAAGATACCAGGCGTTTCCCCCTGGAAGCTCCCTCGTGCGCTCTC
CTGTTCCGACCCTGCCGCTTACCGGATACCTGTCCGCCTTTCTCCCTTCGGGAAGCGTGGCGCTTTCTCA
TAGCTCACGCTGTAGGTATCTCAGTTCGGTGTAGGTCGTTCGCTCCAAGCTGGGCTGTGTGCACGAACCC
CCCGTTCAGCCCGACCGCTGCGCCTTATCCGGTAACTATCGTCTTGAGTCCAACCCGGTAAGACACGACT
TATCGCCACTGGCAGCAGCCACTGGTAACAGGATTAGCAGAGCGAGGTATGTAGGCGGTGCTACAGAGTT
CTTGAAGTGGTGGCCTAACTACGGCTACACTAGAAGAACAGTATTTGGTATCTGCGCTCTGCTGAAGCCA
GTTACCTTCGGAAAAAGAGTTGGTAGCTCTTGATCCGGCAAACAAACCACCGCTGGTAGCGGTGGTTTTT
TTGTTTGCAAGCAGCAGATTACGCGCAGAAAAAAAGGATCTCAAGAAGATCCTTTGATCTTTTCTACGGG
GTCTGACGCTCAGTGGAACGAAAACTCACGTTAAGGGATTTTGGTCATGAGATTATCAAAAAGGATCTTC
ACCTAGATCCTTTTAAATTAAAAATGAAGTTTTAAATCAATCTAAAGTATATATGAGTAAACTTGGTCTG
ACAGTTACCAATGCTTAATCAGTGAGGCACCTATCTCAGCGATCTGTCTATTTCGTTCATCCATAGTTGC
CTGACTCCCCGTCGTGTAGATAACTACGATACGGGAGGGCTTACCATCTGGCCCCAGTGCTGCAATGATA
CCGCGAGACCCACGCTCACCGGCTCCAGATTTATCAGCAATAAACCAGCCAGCCGGAAGGGCCGAGCGCA
GAAGTGGTCCTGCAACTTTATCCGCCTCCATCCAGTCTATTAATTGTTGCCGGGAAGCTAGAGTAAGTAG
TTCGCCAGTTAATAGTTTGCGCAACGTTGTTGCCATTGCTACAGGCATCGTGGTGTCACGCTCGTCGTTT
GGTATGGCTTCATTCAGCTCCGGTTCCCAACGATCAAGGCGAGTTACATGATCCCCCATGTTGTGCAAAA
AAGCGGTTAGCTCCTTCGGTCCTCCGATCGTTGTCAGAAGTAAGTTGGCCGCAGTGTTATCACTCATGGT
TATGGCAGCACTGCATAATTCTCTTACTGTCATGCCATCCGTAAGATGCTTTTCTGTGACTGGTGAGTAC
TCAACCAAGTCATTCTGAGAATAGTGTATGCGGCGACCGAGTTGCTCTTGCCCGGCGTCAATACGGGATA
ATACCGCGCCACATAGCAGAACTTTAAAAGTGCTCATCATTGGAAAACGTTCTTCGGGGCGAAAACTCTC
AAGGATCTTACCGCTGTTGAGATCCAGTTCGATGTAACCCACTCGTGCACCCAACTGATCTTCAGCATCT
TTTACTTTCACCAGCGTTTCTGGGTGAGCAAAAACAGGAAGGCAAAATGCCGCAAAAAAGGGAATAAGGG
CGACACGGAAATGTTGAATACTCATACTCTTCCTTTTTCAATATTATTGAAGCATTTATCAGGGTTATTG
TCTCATGAGCGGATACATATTTGAATGTATTTAGAAAAATAAACAAATAGGGGTTCCGCGCACATTTCCC
CGAAAAGTGCCACCTGACGTCTAAGAAACCATTATTATCATGACATTAACCTATAAAAATAGGCGTATCA
CGAGGCCCTTTCGTCTCGCGCGTTTCGGTGATGACGGTGAAAACCTCTGACACATGCAGCTCCCGGAGAC
GGTCACAGCTTGTCTGTAAGCGGATGCCGGGAGCAGACAAGCCCGTCAGGGCGCGTCAGCGGGTGTTGGC
GGGTGTCGGGGCTGGCTTAACTATGCGGCATCAGAGCAGATTGTACTGAGAGTGCACCATATGCGGTGTG
AAATACCGCACAGATGCGTAAGGAGAAAATACCGCATCAGGCGCCATTCGCCATTCAGGCTGCGCAACTG
TTGGGAAGGGCGATCGGTGCGGGCCTCTTCGCTATTACGCCAGCTGGCGAAAGGGGGATGTGCTGCAAGG
CGATTAAGTTGGGTAACGCCAGGGTTTTCCCAGTCACGACGTTGTAAAACGACGGCCAGTGAATTCGAGC
TCGGTACCCGGATACTTATTTGGAAAGAGAATGGGGGAATAAACCAAGTGACTGTGTACCCTACAAAGAT
GAAGAACTTTATGATCTTCCAGCTCCTTGTACTCCTTTGTCCCTTAGTTGCCTTCAGCTCAGTACTCCAG
AAAATAGAGAGAGCTCTGTGGTCCAAGCAGGAGGTTCCAAAAAGCACTCAAACCATCTCAGAAAATTGGT
GTTTGATGATTTTTGTGATTCTTCAAATGTTTCTAATAAAGATTCTTCAGAAGATGATATAAGTAGAAGT
GAAAATGAAAAGAAATCAGAATGTTTTTCTTCCCCAAAGACAGGATTTTGGGACTGTTGTTCCACAAGCT
ATGCCCAAAACTTAGATTTTGAAAGTTCAGAGGGGAACACGATAGCAAATTCTGTTGGAGAAATATCTTC
AAAATTGAGTGAGAAATCAGGCTTATGTTTATCCAAAAGGTTGAATTCTATTCGCTCTTTTGAAATGGAC
CGGACAAGAACATCCAGTGAAGCATCGATGGATGCTGCTTACCTTGACAAAATCTCTGAGTTGGATTCAA
TGATGTCAGAGTCAGACAACAGCAAGAGCCCTTGTAATAACGGTTTTAAGTCACTGGATTTGGATGGGTT
ATCAAAGTCATCTCAAGGCAGTGAATTTCTTGAGGAACCTGATAAGTTGGAAGAAAAAACTGAGCTAAAC
CTTTCCAAAGGTTCTCTAACTAATGATCAGTTAGAAAATGGAAGTGAATGGAAACCCACTTCTTTTTTTC
TCCTCTCTCCATCTGACCAAGAAATGAATGAAGATTTTTCACTCCATTCCAGTTCTTGTCCAGTAACTAA
TGAAATCAAACCCCCAAGCTGCTTGTTTCAGACAGAGTTTTCCCAGGGCATTTTGTTAAGCAGTTCACAT
CGACTATCTGAAGATCAAAGATTTGGGTCATCTTTGTTTAAGATGTCCTCAGAGATGCACAGTCTTCATA
ACCACCTTCAGTCTCCTTGGTCTACTTCCTTTGTGCCTGAAAAGAGGAATAAAAATGTGAATCAATCAAC
AAAAAGAAAAATCCAGAGCAGCCTTTCCAGTGCCAGCCCATCAAAAGCAACTAAAAGTGGGATTCCAACT
ACTGCAAGCGAGAATCTTTATTTTCAGGGCGCCGCCAAATTCAAAGAAACCGCTGCTGCTAAATTCGAAC
GCCAGCACATGGACAGCGGAGGTGGAGGTTCGAGCGGTCCCTCGGGTTCGTCGAGCCTGGAAGTTCTGTT
CCAGGGGCCCCTGTCGTCGAGCGGTCCCTCGGGTTCGATGGTGAGCAAAGGCGAGGAGCTGTTCACCGGG
GTGGTGCCCATCCTGGTCGAGCTGGACGGCGACGTAAACGGCCACAAGTTCAGCGTGTCCGGCGAGGGCG
AGGGCGATGCCACCTACGGCAAGCTGACCCTGAAGTTCATCTGCACCACCGGCAAGCTGCCCGTGCCCTG
GCCCACCCTCGTGACCACCCTGACCTACGGCGTGCAGTGCTTCAGCCGCTACCCCGACCACATGAAGCAG
CACGACTTCTTCAAGTCCGCCATGCCCGAAGGCTACGTCCAGGAGCGCACCATCTTCTTCAAGGACGACG
GCAACTACAAGACCCGCGCCGAGGTGAAGTTCGAGGGCGACACCCTGGTGAACCGCATCGAGCTGAAGGG
CATCGACTTCAAGGAGGACGGCAACATCCTGGGGCACAAGCTGGAGTACAACTACAACAGCCACAACGTC
TATATCATGGCCGACAAGCAGAAGAACGGCATCAAGGTGAACTTCAAGATCCGCCACAACATCGAGGACG
GCAGCGTGCAGCTCGCCGACCACTACCGGCAGAACACCCCCACCGGCGACGGCCCCGTGCTGCTGCCCGA
CAACCTCTACCTGAGCACCCAGTCCGCCCTGAGCAAAGACCCCAACGAGAAGCGCGATCACATGGTCCTT
AAGGAGTTCGTGACCGCCGCCGGGATCACTCTCGGCATGGACGAGCTGTACAAGTAATGATCTAGAGTCG
AGTTAATTAAGAATTCCGCCCCCCCCCCTCTCCCTCCCCCCCCCTAACGTTACTGGCCGAAGCCGCTTGG
AATAAGGCCGGTGTGCGTTTGTCTATATGTTATTTTCCACCATATTGCCGTCTTTTGGCAATGTGAGGGC
CCGGAAACCTGGCCCTGTCTTCTTGACGAGCATTCCTAGGGGTCTTTCCCCTCTCGCCAAAGGAATGCAG
GGTCTGTTGAATGTCGTGAAGGAAGCAGTTCCTCTGGAAGCTTCTTGAAGACAAACAACGTCTGTAGCGA
CCCTTTGCAGGCAGCGGAACCCCCCACCTGGCGACAGGTGCCTCTGCGGCCAAAAGCCACGTGTATAAGA
TACACCTGCAAAGGCGGCACAACCCCAGTGCCACGTTGTGAGTTGGATAGTTGTGGAAAGAGTCAAATGG
CTCTCCTCAAGCGTATTCAACAAGGGGCTGAAGGATGCCCAGAAGGTACCCCATTGTATGGGATCTGATC
TGGGGCCTCGGTGCACATGCTTTACATGTGTTTAGTCGAGGTTAAAAAAACGTCTAGGCCCCCCGAACCA
CGGGGACGTGGTTTTCCTTTGGAAAACACGATGATAATATGGCCACAACCTGTTACATTGCACAAGATAA
AAATATATCATCACGAACAGTAAAACTGTCTGCTTACATAAACAGTAATACAAGGGGTGTTATGGGATCG
GCCATTGAACAAGATGGATTGCACGCAGGTTCTCCGGCCGCTTGGGTGGAGAGGCTATTCGGCTATGACT
GGGCACAACAGACAATCGGCTGCTCTGATGCCGCCGTGTTCCGGCTGTCAGCGCAGGGGCGCCCGGTTCT
TTTTGTCAAGACCGACCTGTCCGGTGCCCTGAATGAACTGCAGGACGAGGCAGCGCGGCTATCGTGGCTG
GCCACGACGGGCGTTCCTTGCGCAGCTGTGCTCGACGTTGTCACTGAAGCGGGAAGGGACTGGCTGCTAT
TGGGCGAAGTGCCGGGGCAGGATCTCCTGTCATCTCACCTTGCTCCTGCCGAGAAAGTATCCATCATGGC
TGATGCAATGCGGCGGCTGCATACGCTTGATCCGGCTACCTGCCCATTCGACCACCAAGCGAAACATCGC
ATCGAGCGAGCACGTACTCGGATGGAAGCCGGTCTTGTCGATCAGGATGATCTGGACGAAGAGCATCAGG
GGCTCGCGCCAGCCGAACTGTTCGCCAGGCTCAAGGCGCGCATGCCCGACGGCGAGGATCTCGTCGTGAC
CCATGGCGATGCCTGCTTGCCGAATATCATGGTGGAAAATGGCCGCTTTTCTGGATTCATCGACTGTGGC
CGGCTGGGTGTGGCGGACCGCTATCAGGACATAGCGTTGGCTACCCGTGATATTGCTGAAGAGCTTGGCG
GCGAATGGGCTGACCGCTTCCTCGTGCTTTACGGTATCGCCGCTCCCGATTCGCAGCGCATCGCCTTCTA
TCGCCTTCTTGACGAGTTCTTCTGAGTCCTCATTAGAAAGGTGTCATTTGTGGTTTTGTCCTGAGAGAAA
TAGAAAAGTTGTTAAAGTTACCTTTTTTCCTCATAAAAGTTCTATACAAATTGGAATTGATAATCTTTAG
TCAAGTATCAAGTCAGGATGGTGGATTAACCTGTACCCAGAATACTTATTGTTCATTTTGAAAAGACTTT
GTTCTTTTCATTTTTATTTGGGAGTCTTTGTGACCAGAGAAGTTAGGGAGGAGGTTATTTTTGTGTTTTG
GGGTTGGTTGGTTGGTTGGTTTTGTTTTTGGTTTTGTTTTTTTACTGAATTTGATATGTATCTCGGTTGG
ATATACATTGTTTTTTTAAAAAATGTTATTTAACTGTTAGATACAGTGGCCTGTTGATAAGCCCCACTTG
TCTTCAGAACTTGGATTTCTTAAATAAAACTCTTAGTGTTGTCTATACACTGCTCAATAAGACACTTGAG
TTTAAGCTTTTCCCAGGGTGGAAATTATTTTACCTGTCCCTTTTTATTTATGTTTAGTGATGGCCTAGTT
TTTCTGCAGGGCCATGATGGAGAAATAGCACTCTAGCCTTAGTCCAATATTGATTTACTTTCTTTTTTTA
GGTTTTATGTATATGTTTGCATTTTTTAGCATTGTGTTTTGTCCAGTTTTGTGAAAATGTTCTGCTAGTA
TGAAAGAAAACATTTTCTATATGAAGACATTTGTTTTATGTTAGGTAGCTTACATTTTCTCCTCTGCGTG
TGTGTGTATGTGTGTAAAATCAGAAATTTAGCATACTATGGAAAGAAGGCATGGAGCACTTGGGTTTAGA
GGAACCTAAAACATCATAGCTTCATTGTTCCAGATGTAACAGGTTTGAAAGAGCTCATCGCCAAGTTCTT
GATCCACTTGCATTCCAGGGGAGTTTTCTTTTGAGTAGTATGTTTCTTGTTTGCATGTTCCTGTTCTTTG
TGGAAACTATGCATGGTAGCATTTTTGCTTGCTGTGTTTTCCATACTTAAGAAAAAGAGGTTTCAGTTGG
CTGACAGAATATCTTTTATGTAGGACAAAACTTTTCTGTGAAGAGTGTTGAGGGGGTGAAGATAGGTAAG
AGGTAAGCACAATTTT
Features (pLannotate 1.2.2; 17 found; start..end, strand, type, name):
      1..21      +  misc_feature   MCS (fragment): pUC18/19 multiple cloning site
     58..74      -  protein_bind   lac operator: The lac repressor binds to the lac operator to inhibit transcription in E. coli. This inhibition can be relieved by adding lactose or isopropyl-β-D-thiogalactopyranoside (IPTG). lac repressor encoded by lacI
     82..112     -  promoter       lac promoter: promoter for the E. coli lac operon
    127..148     -  protein_bind   CAP binding site: CAP binding activates transcription in the presence of cAMP. E. coli catabolite activator protein
    161..253     -  CDS            lacI (fragment): lac repressor; lacI; The lac repressor binds to the lac operator to inhibit transcription in E. coli. This inhibition can be relieved by adding lactose or isopropyl-β-D-thiogalactopyranoside (IPTG).
    436..1024    -  rep_origin     ori: high-copy-number ColE1/pMB1/pBR322/pUC origin of replication
   1195..2055    -  CDS            AmpR: β-lactamase; bla; confers resistance to ampicillin, carbenicillin, and related antibiotics
   2056..2160    -  promoter       AmpR promoter: bla
   2255..2290    +  CDS            rop (fragment): Rop protein, which maintains plasmids at low copy number; rop
   2392..2491    +  misc_feature   bom (fragment): basis of mobility region from pBR322
   2497..2654    -  CDS            lacZα (fragment): LacZα fragment of β-galactosidase; lacZ fragment
   2671..3768    +  CDS            OBI1 (fragment): OBI1_HUMAN - Also known as C13orf7, RNF219. Experimental evidence at protein level: Swiss-Prot protein existence level 1. E3 ubiquitin ligase essential for DNA replication origin activation during S phase (PubMed:31160578). Acts as a replication origin selector which selects the origins to be fired and catalyzes the multi-mono-ubiquitination of a subset of chromatin-bound ORC3 and ORC5 during S-phase (PubMed:31160578). From Homo sapiens (Human).
   3789..3809    +  CDS            capTEV™ (fragment): composite tag for in vivo biotinylation, TEV protease cleavage, and 6xHis tagging
   3823..3867    +  CDS            S-Tag: affinity and epitope tag derived from pancreatic ribonuclease A
   3958..4677    +  CDS            EGFP: the original enhanced GFP (Yang et al., 1996) mammalian codon-optimized
   4715..5300    +  misc_feature   IRES2: internal ribosome entry site (IRES) of the encephalomyocarditis virus (EMCV)
   5382..6185    +  CDS            NeoR/KanR: aminoglycoside phosphotransferase from Tn5; aph(3')-II (or nptII); confers resistance to neomycin, kanamycin, and G418 (Geneticin®)
