[The description below was written by a language model from this plasmid's Addgene catalogue record and pLannotate feature annotations shown in this document.]
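Description:
pRNF219-donor is a CRISPR homology-directed repair donor plasmid built on the pUC19 backbone and intended for tagging the endogenous human RNF219 gene (also known as OBI1, an E3 ubiquitin ligase involved in replication origin activation) with a C-terminal GFP fusion. It is propagated in E. coli as a high-copy plasmid through the ColE1/pUC origin and carries the β-lactamase gene with its own promoter for ampicillin selection. The catalogue also lists kanamycin resistance, consistent with the Tn5 NeoR/KanR gene inside the insert. Remnants of the pUC19 lac region (lac promoter and operator, CAP site, lacZα fragment and part of the multiple cloning site) flank the insert, which was assembled by Gibson cloning. The depositor names CH17-73C15 as the cloning source. The Entrez aliases listed appear to be mouse-style identifiers even though the species is given as human.

The payload begins with a roughly 1.1 kb stretch matching the RNF219/OBI1 coding sequence, which presumably serves as the upstream homology arm ending at the end of the open reading frame. It is followed on the same strand by a short fragment annotated as part of a TEV-cleavage/affinity composite tag, an S-Tag, and EGFP, then an EMCV IRES2 and NeoR/KanR. No separate eukaryotic promoter is annotated, so after integration the tag and the IRES-driven resistance gene would be expected to depend on transcription from the endogenous locus, allowing G418 selection of correctly targeted cells. About 1.1 kb downstream of NeoR/KanR is unannotated and may hold the second homology arm, though the record does not state this. No guide RNA or Cas9 is present, so these must be supplied separately.
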