Addgene plasmid #132509: pRNF219-donor
Purpose: CRISPR donor plasmid to create GFP fusion proteins
Depositing lab: Kevin White.
Backbone
  Vector backbone: pUC19
  Vector type: CRISPR
Growth in bacteria
  Bacterial resistance: Ampicillin and Kanamycin, 100 & 50 μg/mL
  Growth temperature: 37°C
  Growth strain: TOP10
  Copy number: High Copy
Gene/Insert
  Gene/Insert name: RNF219
  Species: H. sapiens (human)
  Mutation: none
  Entrez Gene: Rnf219 (a.k.a. AI451544, MGC35679, 2610206B13Rik, 2810449K13Rik)
  Tag / fusion protein: GFP (C terminal on backbone)
  Cloning method: Gibson Cloning
Terms and licenses: Academic/Nonprofit Terms; Industry Terms: Not Available to Industry
Depositor comments: Cloning source: CH17-73C15
How to cite: pRNF219-donor was a gift from Kevin White (Addgene plasmid # 132509)
